Addgene plasmid #62776: mEos4b-MKS1-N-18
Purpose: Localization: Cilium, N1 Cloning Vector, Excitation:505 / 569, Emission:516 / 581
Depositing lab: Michael Davidson & Loren Looger. Depositing organization: Florida State University, Tallahassee.
Backbone
  Vector backbone: N1 Cloning Vector
  Vector type: Mammalian Expression
  Selectable markers: Neomycin (select with G418)
Growth in bacteria
  Bacterial resistance: Kanamycin, 50 μg/mL
  Growth temperature: 37°C
  Growth strain: DH5alpha
  Copy number: High Copy
Gene/Insert
  Gene/Insert name: MKS1 (alt name: Meckel syndrome type 1)
  Species: M. musculus (mouse)
  Mutation: none
  Promoter: CMV
  Tag / fusion protein: mEos4b (C terminal on backbone)
  Cloning method: Unknown
  Sequencing primers: 5′ CMV-F; 3′ SV40pA-R
Terms and licenses: Academic/Nonprofit Terms; Industry Terms
How to cite: mEos4b-MKS1-N-18 was a gift from Michael Davidson & Loren Looger (Addgene plasmid # 62776 ; http://n2t.net/addgene:62776 ; RRID:Addgene_62776)
