[The description below was written by a language model from this plasmid's Addgene catalogue record.]
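Description:
mEos4b-MKS1-N-18 is a mammalian expression plasmid built on an N1-type cloning vector, in which the gene of interest is placed upstream of the fluorescent protein so that the tag is fused to the C terminus of the encoded protein. It is maintained in E. coli as a high-copy plasmid under kanamycin selection, and it carries a neomycin resistance marker so that transfected mammalian cells can be selected with G418. The record does not list the origin of replication or other backbone features, and no feature table is provided. The use of an SV40 polyA reverse sequencing primer suggests that an SV40 polyadenylation signal lies downstream of the fusion.

The insert is mouse MKS1 (Meckel syndrome type 1), recorded as unmutated and expressed from the strong constitutive CMV promoter as an MKS1–mEos4b fusion. The "18" in the name probably refers to the length of the linker between the two parts, but the record does not state this. mEos4b is a green-to-red photoconvertible fluorescent protein. The listed spectra match its two states, with excitation and emission near 505/516 nm for the green form and 569/581 nm for the red form after photoconversion.

The stated localization of the fusion is the cilium, so the construct serves as a marker for imaging this structure in mammalian cells. Photoconvertibility makes mEos4b fusions suitable for tracking a selected pool of labelled protein and for single-molecule localization microscopy such as PALM, though the record names no specific application beyond localization.
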