>Addgene plasmid #62776 | mEos4b-MKS1-N-18 | depositor partial sequence | sequence record 103368 | CMV-F
GCAATGGCTAGTGACGTCAGATCCGCTAGCGCCACCATGGCGGAAGCGGTCTGGAGCACTGACACCGGCG
AGGCCGTGTATCGCTCCCGGGACCCCGTGCGCAACCTGCGCCTCCGAGTTCATCTGCAAAGAATCACATC
AAGCAACTTCCTTCATTACCAGCCTGCTGCCCAGATGGGGAAGGACCTCATAGACTTGGCCACTTTTAGG
CCTCCGCAAGCTGCTAGTGGACACCGCCCTGACGAAGAAGAGGAGGAAGAGGTTGTAATTGGATGGCAGG
AAAAGCTCTTTAGCCAGTTTGAAGTCGACCTGTACCAAAATGAATCCGCGTGCCAGAGCCCACTGGATCA
TCAGTACCGCCAAGAGATCTTGAAACTGGAGAATTCTGGCGGCAGGAAAAACCGGCGAATCTTCACTTAC
ACTGACTCGGATAGATACACCGACTTGGAAGAGTACTGTCAGAAAATAACCACTTCAGCCAGCGAGGTGC
CATCGTTTCTGGCTGAGCGGATGGCGAACGTCAGGCGGCGGCGGCAGGACAGGCGAGGGGTGGAGGGCAG
CAAACTCAAGTCTCGGATCGTCACGTGGGAACCCTCGGAAGACTTCATCAAGAACAACCACGCTATTAAC
ACTCCTCTTCAGACAATGTACATCATGGCGGACCTGGGACCCTATGGAAAGCTTGGCTATAAGGTACATG
AGCACGTGCTCTGCATCCTGAAGGTGGACAGCAATGGCGTGATCACAGTGAAGCCTGACTTCACCGGCAT
CAAAGGACCCTACAGAATCGAAACTGAGGGAGAGAAGCAGGAACACACTTCTGCTTGGAAATACACAATT
GACAACGTGTCCTCCCTCGCACAGCCAGAGGAGGAAGAGCGGGAGCAGCGAGTGTTCAAGGACCTTTACG
GCCGGCACAAGGAGTACCTCAGCAGCCTCGTGGGCACAGACTTTGAGATGATTGCCCCAGTGCCCTCCGG
CTCTTTGTGAACGGAGAGGTGGTTTCAGCCCAAGGCTATGAGTATGACACTCTACGTCCACTTCTTTGTG
AGCTGCAGCTGCTACTGGTCAGCCCGCATCAGCAGCTCTCGGGAGTACCCAGCTGTGCACAATCCTGGAT
GACAGTGCTATTTCTTCTTTCCGTCAAATCGAGCTCTTCTGCATGAGACGATCGGCTGAATTCTAGATGA
CTGGTCTACGTAGTCCTCATGGTACTCTGGCAAGTTCTGTGTGAAGGCTCACGGGCTGTGGGGCGTTT
