>Addgene plasmid #62776 | mEos4b-MKS1-N-18 | depositor partial sequence | sequence record 103369 | SV40-R
ATCTTCATGGACTTCGGCCAGAGATTTCGTTGAAGGCTACCGGACTTGAGTCTGCTGTCATTCAGATGCC
ACACCTGACTGTCTCCACATGAGTCCATGAGCTGGTCTCGTTGCAGAGCTAGAGTCTCATGCGCTCTCTG
AGCTGAGGACCCATCTATGTGAGGATAGCAGAACCTCAAGGGGGGAGCGCTGAGCCGCTTTGGATCCGCA
CTGAGACAACGGGTACTGTCACCTTCCGATTGCACTGCCTGCAGCAGTCCCGGGCTTTCATGGAATCGAA
CTCCTCCAGAAACAGATGCGGAGTGTGTTGGACCGTCTGGAAGGGTTCAGCCAGCAGAGTTCCACGCACA
ACGTGCTAGAAGCATTCCGTCGAGCCCGGCGTCGGATGCAGGAGGCCCGAGAGAGCCTCCCCCAGGACCT
TGTGAGCCCCACGGGAACGTTGACCGGGTCGAGAGGTTCCAGCGGGGTACCGCGGGCCCGGGATCCACCG
GTCGCCACCATGGTGAGTGCGATTAAGCCAGACATGAGGATCAAACTCCGTATGGAAGGCAACGTAAACG
GGCACCACTTTGTGATCGACGGAGATGGTACAGGCAAGCCTTATGAGGGAAAACAGACCATGGATCTTGA
AGTCAAAGAGGGCGGACCTCTGCCTTTTGCCTTTGATATCCTGACCACTGCATTCCATTACGGCAACAGG
GTATTCGTGAAATATCCAGACAACATACAAGACTATTTTAAGCAGTCGTTTCCTAAGGGGTATTCGTGGG
AACGAAGCTTGACTTTCGAAGACGGGGGCATTTGCAATGCCAGAAACGACATAACAATGGAAGGGGACAC
TTTCTATAATAAAGTTCGATTTTATGGTACCAACTTTCCCGCCAATGGTCCAGTTATGCAGAAGAAGACG
CTGAAATGGGAGCCCTCCACTGAGAAAATGTATGTGCGTGATGGAGTGCTGACGGGTGATATTGAGATGG
CTTTGTTGCTTGAAGGAAATGCCCATTACCGATGTGACTTCAGAACTACTTACAAAGCTAAGGAGAAGGG
TGTCAAGTTACCAGGCGCCCACTTTGTGGACCACGCCATTGAGATTTTAAGCCATGACAAAGATTACAAC
AAGGTTAAGCTGTATGAGCATGCTGTTGCTCATTCTGGATTGCCTGACAATGCCAGACGATAAGCGGCCG
CGACTCTAGATCATAATCAGCCATACCACATTGTAGAAGGAAGCCT
