>Addgene plasmid #62776 | mEos4b-MKS1-N-18 | addgene partial sequence | sequence record 112013 | CMV-F 5'-CGCAAATGGGCGGTAGGCGTG-3'
GTCAGATCCGCTAGCGCCACCATGGGCGGAAGCGGTCTGGAGCACTGACACCGGCGAGGCCGTGTATCGC
TCCCGGGACCCCGTGCGCAACCTGCGCCTCCGAGTTCATCTGCAAAGAATCACATCAAGCAACTTCCTTC
ATTACCAGCCTGCTGCCCAGATGGGGAAGGACCTCATAGACTTGGCCACTTTTAGGCCTCCGCAAGCTGC
TAGTGGACACCGCCCTGACGAAGAAGAGGAGGAAGAGGTTGTAATTGGATGGCAGGAAAAGCTCTTTAGC
CAGTTTGAAGTCGACCTGTACCAAAATGAATCCGCGTGCCAGAGCCCACTGGATCATCAGTACCGCCAAG
AGATCTTGAAACTGGAGAATTCTGGCGGCAGGAAAAACCGGCGAATCTTCACTTACACTGACTCGGATA
