>Addgene plasmid #62776 | mEos4b-MKS1-N-18 | addgene partial sequence | sequence record 112014 | SV40pA-R 5'-GAAATTTGTGATGCTATTGC-3'
TTAACAACAACAATTGCATTCATTTTATGTTTCAGGTTCAGGGGGAGGTGTGGGAGGTTTTTTAAAGCAA
GTAAAACCTCTACAAATGTGGTATGGCTGATTATGATCTAGAGTCGCGGCCGCTTATCGTCTGGCATTGT
CAGGCAATCCAGAATGAGCAACAGCATGCTCATACAGCTTAACCTTGTTGTAATCTTTGTCATGGCTTAA
AATCTCAATGGCGTGGTCCACAAAGTGGGCGCCTGGTAACTTGACACCCTTCTCCTTAGCTTTGTAAGTA
GTTCTGAAGTCACATCGGTAATGGGCATTTCCTTCAAGCAACAAAGCCATCTCAATATCACCCGTCAGCA
CTCCATCACGCACATACATTTTCTCAGTGGAGGGCTCCCATTTCAGCGTCTTCTTCTGCATAACTGGACC
ATTGGCGGGAAAGTTGGTACCATAAAATCGAACTTTATTATAGAAAGTGTCCCCTTCCATTGTTATGTCG
TTTCTGGCATTGCAAATGCCCCCGTCTTCGAAAGTCAAGCTTCGTTCCCACGAATACCCCTTAGGAAACG
ACTGCTTAAAATAGTCTTGTATGTTGTCTGGATATTTCACGAATACCCTGTTGCCGTAATGGAATGCAGT
GGTCAGGATATCAAAGGCAAAAGGCAGAGGTCCGCCCTCTTTGACTTCAAGATCCATGGTCTGTTTTCCC
TCATAAGGCTTGCCTGTACCATCTCCGTCGATCACAAAGTGGTGCCCGTTTACGTTGCCTTCCATACGGA
GTTTGATCCTCAT
